Addgene plasmid #233834: pRO264
Purpose: MoClo-YTK; ConLS/RE cassette; Const. mNG; pREV1-mNeonGreen-tENO2
Depositing lab: Jeff Hasty. Depositing organization: University of California, San Diego (UCSD). Publication: A Standardized Set of MoClo-Compatible Inducible Promoter Systems for Tunable Gene Expression in Yeast. O'Laughlin R, Tran Q, Lezia A, Ngamkanjanarat W, Emmanuele P, Hao N, Hasty J. ACS Synth Biol. 2024 Jan 19;13(1):85-102. doi: 10.1021/acssynbio.3c00184. Epub 2023 Dec 11. PubMed 38079574.
Backbone
  Vector backbone: pYTK095
  Vector type: Yeast Expression
Growth in bacteria
  Bacterial resistance: Ampicillin, 100 μg/mL
  Growth temperature: 37°C
  Growth strain: DH5alpha
  Copy number: High Copy
Gene/Insert
  Gene/Insert name: pREV1-mNeonGreen-tENO2
  Species: S. cerevisiae (budding yeast)
  Cloning method: Golden Gate
Terms and licenses: Academic/Nonprofit Terms; Industry Terms: Not Available to Industry
How to cite: pRO264 was a gift from Jeff Hasty (Addgene plasmid # 233834 ; http://n2t.net/addgene:233834 ; RRID:Addgene_233834)
