[The description below was written by a language model from this plasmid's Addgene catalogue record and pLannotate feature annotations shown in this document.]
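Description:
pRO264 is a cassette-level plasmid from the MoClo Yeast Toolkit (YTK) system, assembled by Golden Gate cloning in the pYTK095 backbone and catalogued as a yeast expression vector. The roughly 3.9 kb sequence carries a high-copy ColE1/pUC-type origin and an ampicillin resistance gene (β-lactamase with its own bla promoter) for propagation and selection in E. coli. The automated annotation finds no yeast origin of replication, centromere or auxotrophic marker. This fits the plasmid's role as an intermediate cassette vector rather than a plasmid maintained on its own in yeast, although the record does not spell this out.

The payload is a single transcription unit described as pREV1-mNeonGreen-tENO2: the S. cerevisiae REV1 promoter, generally regarded as a weak constitutive promoter in the toolkit, drives the bright, fast-maturing monomeric green/yellow fluorescent protein mNeonGreen, and the ENO2 terminator follows. Only the mNeonGreen coding sequence was detected in the feature table. The promoter and terminator are known from the catalogue description and presumably occupy the unannotated regions flanking the reporter. The cassette is bounded by the ConLS and ConRE assembly connectors, which in the YTK scheme mark the starting left and ending right positions. The unit can therefore be transferred as a single cassette into a multigene or integration vector in a subsequent Golden Gate step.

The construct comes from a set of standardized MoClo-compatible inducible promoter systems for tunable yeast gene expression. The "Const. mNG" designation indicates that it provides constitutive mNeonGreen expression. It would plausibly serve as a reference or control reporter, but the record does not state this use.
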