Features (pLannotate 1.2.2; 4 found; start..end, strand, type, name):
    913..1620    +  CDS            mNeonGreen: mNeonGreen is a basic (constitutively fluorescent) green/yellow fluorescent protein published in 2013, derived from Branchiostoma lanceolatum. It is reported to be a very rapidly-maturing monomer with moderate acid sensitivity.
   2140..3000    -  CDS            AmpR: β-lactamase; bla; confers resistance to ampicillin, carbenicillin, and related antibiotics
   3001..3105    -  promoter       AmpR promoter: bla
   3208..3796    +  rep_origin     ori: high-copy-number ColE1/pMB1/pBR322/pUC origin of replication
>Addgene plasmid #233834 | pRO264 | addgene full sequence | sequence record 469346 | Addgene NGS Result
GCGGCCGCCCCTGAATTCGCATCTAGATGGTAGAGCCACAAACAGCCGGTACAAGCAACGATCTCCAGGA
CCATCTGAATCATGCGCGGATGACACGAACTCACGACGGCGATCACAGACATTAACCCACAGTACAGACA
CTGCGACAACGTGGCAATTCGTCGCAATACCGTCTCACTGAACTGGCCGATAATTGCAGACGAACGGTGT
TGTTATCCGATACAACCGGATATTTTTCTTTTAATGAGTCTAAACCGTGATAGCTTCAGGTTAATACAAT
CAAAAAAAGCTCAAATATTCTTTTAATGCCGCGTTCACAGATTCCAATTGAATACAACTAGGTAGTTCAT
TATATGAAGCCTTTGCTACTATTTTTCACTATAGTCTGCCTTCACCTTAATGCAGACATCCACATATTTT
AATCACTTTAAAATAAAAAGGAAGATATATTAGAAGCTATGATCCAATCTGTAAGCCAGATTAAAATTCA
CGAACTCTTCTTTCATTTGAATTGAATGCTTTGAGTTGGGGTAGATTATCGCAAATTACTCATCACATTT
ATTGACTACGAACTTGCTGATGTCCTTTTTTTATTTATATTTTTCTTCAGTGAAGCGATTTTTTTTTTAC
ACAGACCAAGACGGAAAAAAGTAGCTAAGGAAGAAAACAAAATCATGAAAAAAATGTGAAGTGATCATGC
ACATCGCATCAACTTAAACATTGGCTTAGAGATATATAGAGTTAGAGTTTACGGCAACCTTTAAGCACCA
ATACCTTTTGGCATAGTCTAAAGACCTGGTTCTTAATTTTAAACAAATTTAACTAAAGATTTCCCTATCA
AAGAAGTAACGAGTTGACAGATTTTCTCAAAATAAATCGATACTGCATTTCTAGGCATATCCAGCGAGAT
CTATGGTTTCAAAAGGGGAGGAGGATAATATGGCGAGTCTTCCTGCCACGCATGAGCTGCATATCTTCGG
ATCTATTAATGGTGTCGACTTTGATATGGTAGGACAAGGAACCGGGAACCCCAATGACGGGTATGAAGAG
CTAAATCTAAAGAGTACAAAAGGAGATTTACAGTTTTCTCCTTGGATACTTGTTCCCCACATTGGATATG
GATTTCATCAATATCTTCCTTATCCAGACGGAATGAGCCCGTTCCAGGCCGCTATGGTTGACGGCTCCGG
GTATCAAGTACACCGTACCATGCAGTTTGAGGATGGGGCATCCCTGACCGTAAATTACAGGTACACCTAC
GAGGGCTCACACATAAAGGGTGAGGCGCAGGTAAAGGGTACTGGATTTCCTGCGGACGGCCCAGTAATGA
CAAATTCACTTACAGCAGCGGATTGGTGCAGGAGCAAAAAGACCTATCCCAATGACAAAACTATCATAAG
TACCTTTAAATGGTCCTATACGACAGGTAACGGGAAGAGATATAGGTCAACGGCAAGGACAACGTATACT
TTCGCGAAGCCAATGGCAGCAAACTATCTGAAGAATCAACCTATGTACGTGTTCAGAAAGACCGAGTTGA
AACATTCCAAGACAGAGTTAAATTTCAAAGAATGGCAAAAGGCTTTTACTGACGTAATGGGGATGGATGA
ATTGTATAAGGGATCCTAACTCGAGAGTGCTTTTAACTAAGAATTATTAGTCTTTTCTGCTTATTTTTTC
ATCATAGTTTAGAACACTTTATATTAACGAATAGTTTATGAATCTATTTAGGTTTAAAAATTGATACAGT
TTTATAAGTTACTTTTTCAAAGACTCGTGCTGTCTATTGCATAATGCACTGGAAGGGGAAAAAAAAGGTG
CACACGCGTGGCTTTTTCTTGAATTTGCAGTTTGAAAAATGCTGAGCATGAGACGGAAATCTGCTCGTCA
GTGGTGCTCACACTGACGAATCATGTACAGATCATACCGATGACTGCCTGGCGACTCACAACTAAGCAAG
ACAGCCGGAACCAGCGCCGGCGAACACCACTGCATATATGGCATATCACAACAGTCCAACTAGTGCACTG
CAGTACAGCGGCCGCGATTATCAAAAAGGATCTTCACCTAGATCCTTTTAAATTAAAAATGAAGTTTTAA
ATCAATCTAAAGTATATATGAGTAAACTTGGTCTGACAGTTACCAATGCTTAATCAGTGAGGCACCTATC
TCAGCGATCTGTCTATTTCGTTCATCCATAGTTGCCTGACTCCCCGTCGTGTAGATAACTACGATACGGG
AGGGCTTACCATCTGGCCCCAGTGCTGCAATGATACCGCGGGACCCACGCTCACCGGCTCCAGATTTATC
AGCAATAAACCAGCCAGCCGGAAGGGCCGAGCGCAGAAGTGGTCCTGCAACTTTATCCGCCTCCATCCAG
TCTATTAATTGTTGCCGGGAAGCTAGAGTAAGTAGTTCGCCAGTTAATAGTTTGCGCAACGTTGTTGCCA
TTGCTACAGGCATCGTGGTGTCACGCTCGTCGTTTGGTATGGCTTCATTCAGCTCCGGTTCCCAACGATC
AAGGCGAGTTACATGATCCCCCATGTTGTGCAAAAAAGCGGTTAGCTCCTTCGGTCCTCCGATCGTTGTC
AGAAGTAAGTTGGCCGCAGTGTTATCACTCATGGTTATGGCAGCACTGCATAATTCTCTTACTGTCATGC
CATCCGTAAGATGCTTTTCTGTGACTGGTGAGTACTCAACCAAGTCATTCTGAGAATAGTGTATGCGGCG
ACCGAGTTGCTCTTGCCCGGCGTCAATACGGGATAATACCGCGCCACATAGCAGAACTTTAAAAGTGCTC
ATCATTGGAAAACGTTCTTCGGGGCGAAAACTCTCAAGGATCTTACCGCTGTTGAGATCCAGTTCGATGT
AACCCACTCGTGCACCCAACTGATCTTCAGCATCTTTTACTTTCACCAGCGTTTCTGGGTGAGCAAAAAC
AGGAAGGCAAAATGCCGCAAAAAAGGGAATAAGGGCGACACGGAAATGTTGAATACTCATACTCTTCCTT
TTTCAATATTATTGAAGCATTTATCAGGGTTATTGTCTCATGAGCGGATACATATTTGAATGTATTTAGA
AAAATAAACAAATAGGGGTTCCGCGCACATTTCCCCGAAAAGTGCCACCTGTCATGACCAAAATCCCTTA
ACGTGAGTTTTCGTTCCACTGAGCGTCAGACCCCGTAGAAAAGATCAAAGGATCTTCTTGAGATCCTTTT
TTTCTGCGCGTAATCTGCTGCTTGCAAACAAAAAAACCACCGCTACCAGCGGTGGTTTGTTTGCCGGATC
AAGAGCTACCAACTCTTTTTCCGAAGGTAACTGGCTTCAGCAGAGCGCAGATACCAAATACTGTTCTTCT
AGTGTAGCCGTAGTTAGGCCACCACTTCAAGAACTCTGTAGCACCGCCTACATACCTCGCTCTGCTAATC
CTGTTACCAGTGGCTGCTGCCAGTGGCGATAAGTCGTGTCTTACCGGGTTGGACTCAAGACGATAGTTAC
CGGATAAGGCGCAGCGGTCGGGCTGAACGGGGGGTTCGTGCACACAGCCCAGCTTGGAGCGAACGACCTA
CACCGAACTGAGATACCTACAGCGTGAGCTATGAGAAAGCGCCACGCTTCCCGAAGGGAGAAAGGCGGAC
AGGTATCCGGTAAGCGGCAGGGTCGGAACAGGAGAGCGCACGAGGGAGCTTCCAGGGGGAAACGCCTGGT
ATCTTTATAGTCCTGTCGGGTTTCGCCACCTCTGACTTGAGCGTCGATTTTTGTGATGCTCGTCAGGGGG
GCGGAGCCTATGGAAAAACGCCAGCAACGCGGCCTTTTTACGGTTCCTGGCCTTTTGCTGGCCTTTTGCT
CACATGTTCTTTCCTGCGTTATCCCCTGATTCTGTGGATAACCGT
